>Addgene plasmid #179292 | pGST-HsSyx-375-792 | addgene full sequence | sequence record 354918 | Addgene NGS Result
TTCTTGAAGACGAAAGGGCCTCGTGATACGCCTATTTTTATAGGTTAATGTCATGATAATAATGGTTTCT
TAGACGTCAGGTGGCACTTTTCGGGGAAATGTGCGCGGAACCCCTATTTGTTTATTTTTCTAAATACATT
CAAATATGTATCCGCTCATGAGACAATAACCCTGATAAATGCTTCAATAACATTGAAAAAGGAAGAGTAT
GAGTATTCAACATTTCCGTGTCGCCCTTATTCCCTTTTTTGCGGCATTTTGCCTTCCTGTTTTTGCTCAC
CCAGAAACGCTGGTGAAAGTAAAAGATGCTGAAGATCAGTTGGGTGCACGAGTGGGTTACATCGAACTGG
ATCTCAACAGCGGTAAGATCCTTGAGAGTTTTCGCCCCGAAGAACGTTTTCCAATGATGAGCACTTTTAA
AGTTCTGCTATGTGGCGCGGTATTATCCCGTGTTGACGCCGGGCAAGAGCAACTCGGTCGCCGCATACAC
TATTCTCAGAATGACTTGGTTGAGTACTCACCAGTCACAGAAAAGCATCTTACGGATGGCATGACAGTAA
GAGAATTATGCAGTGCTGCCATAACCATGAGTGATAACACTGCGGCCAACTTACTTCTGACAACGATCGG
AGGACCGAAGGAGCTAACCGCTTTTTTGCACAACATGGGGGATCATGTAACTCGCCTTGATCGTTGGGAA
CCGGAGCTGAATGAAGCCATACCAAACGACGAGCGTGACACCACGATGCCTGCAGCAATGGCAACAACGT
TGCGCAAACTATTAACTGGCGAACTACTTACTCTAGCTTCCCGGCAACAATTAATAGACTGGATGGAGGC
GGATAAAGTTGCAGGACCACTTCTGCGCTCGGCCCTTCCGGCTGGCTGGTTTATTGCTGATAAATCTGGA
GCCGGTGAGCGTGGGTCTCGCGGTATCATTGCAGCACTGGGGCCAGATGGTAAGCCCTCCCGTATCGTAG
TTATCTACACGACGGGGAGTCAGGCAACTATGGATGAACGAAATAGACAGATCGCTGAGATAGGTGCCTC
ACTGATTAAGCATTGGTAACTGTCAGACCAAGTTTACTCATATATACTTTAGATTGATTTAAAACTTCAT
TTTTAATTTAAAAGGATCTAGGTGAAGATCCTTTTTGATAATCTCATGACCAAAATCCCTTAACGTGAGT
TTTCGTTCCACTGAGCGTCAGACCCCGTAGAAAAGATCAAAGGATCTTCTTGAGATCCTTTTTTTCTGCG
CGTAATCTGCTGCTTGCAAACAAAAAAACCACCGCTACCAGCGGTGGTTTGTTTGCCGGATCAAGAGCTA
CCAACTCTTTTTCCGAAGGTAACTGGCTTCAGCAGAGCGCAGATACCAAATACTGTCCTTCTAGTGTAGC
CGTAGTTAGGCCACCACTTCAAGAACTCTGTAGCACCGCCTACATACCTCGCTCTGCTAATCCTGTTACC
AGTGGCTGCTGCCAGTGGCGATAAGTCGTGTCTTACCGGGTTGGACTCAAGACGATAGTTACCGGATAAG
GCGCAGCGGTCGGGCTGAACGGGGGGTTCGTGCACACAGCCCAGCTTGGAGCGAACGACCTACACCGAAC
TGAGATACCTACAGCGTGAGCTATGAGAAAGCGCCACGCTTCCCGAAGGGAGAAAGGCGGACAGGTATCC
GGTAAGCGGCAGGGTCGGAACAGGAGAGCGCACGAGGGAGCTTCCAGGGGGAAACGCCTGGTATCTTTAT
AGTCCTGTCGGGTTTCGCCACCTCTGACTTGAGCGTCGATTTTTGTGATGCTCGTCAGGGGGGCGGAGCC
TATGGAAAAACGCCAGCAACGCGGCCTTTTTACGGTTCCTGGCCTTTTGCTGGCCTTTTGCTCACATGTT
CTTTCCTGCGTTATCCCCTGATTCTGTGGATAACCGTATTACCGCCTTTGAGTGAGCTGATACCGCTCGC
CGCAGCCGAACGACCGAGCGCAGCGAGTCAGTGAGCGAGGAAGCGGAAGAGCGCCTGATGCGGTATTTTC
TCCTTACGCATCTGTGCGGTATTTCACACCGCAATGGTGCACTCTCAGTACAATCTGCTCTGATGCCGCA
TAGTTAAGCCAGTATACACTCCGCTATCGCTACGTGACTGGGTCATGGCTGCGCCCCGACACCCGCCAAC
ACCCGCTGACGCGCCCTGACGGGCTTGTCTGCTCCCGGCATCCGCTTACAGACAAGCTGTGACCGTCTCC
GGGAGCTGCATGTGTCAGAGGTTTTCACCGTCATCACCGAAACGCGCGAGGCAGCTGCGGTAAAGCTCAT
CAGCGTGGTCGTGAAGCGATTCACAGATGTCTGCCTGTTCATCCGCGTCCAGCTCGTTGAGTTTCTCCAG
AAGCGTTAATGTCTGGCTTCTGATAAAGCGGGCCATGTTAAGGGCGGTTTTTTCCTGTTTGGTCACTGAT
GCCTCCGTGTAAGGGGGATTTCTGTTCATGGGGGTAATGATACCGATGAAACGAGAGAGGATGCTCACGA
TACGGGTTACTGATGATGAACATGCCCGGTTACTGGAACGTTGTGAGGGTAAACAACTGGCGGTATGGAT
GCGGCGGGACCAGAGAAAAATCACTCAGGGTCAATGCCAGCGCTTCGTTAATACAGATGTAGGTGTTCCA
CAGGGTAGCCAGCAGCATCCTGCGATGCAGATCCGGAACATAATGGTGCAGGGCGCTGACTTCCGCGTTT
CCAGACTTTACGAAACACGGAAACCGAAGACCATTCATGTTGTTGCTCAGGTCGCAGACGTTTTGCAGCA
GCAGTCGCTTCACGTTCGCTCGCGTATCGGTGATTCATTCTGCTAACCAGTAAGGCAACCCCGCCAGCCT
AGCCGGGTCCTCAACGACAGGAGCACGATCATGCGCACCCGTGGCCAGGACCCAACGCTGCCCGAGATGC
GCCGCGTGCGGCTGCTGGAGATGGCGGACGCGATGGATATGTTCTGCCAAGGGTTGGTTTGCGCATTCAC
AGTTCTCCGCAAGAATTGATTGGCTCCAATTCTTGGAGTGGTGAATCCGTTAGCGAGGTGCCGCCGGCTT
CCATTCAGGTCGAGGTGGCCCGGCTCCATGCACCGCGACGCAACGCGGGGAGGCAGACAAGGTATAGGGC
GGCGCCTACAATCCATGCCAACCCGTTCCATGTGCTCGCCGAGGCGGCATAAATCGCCGTGACGATCAGC
GGTCCAATGATCGAAGTTAGGCTGGTAAGAGCCGCGAGCGATCCTTGAAGCTGTCCCTGATGGTCGTCAT
CTACCTGCCTGGACAGCATGGCCTGCAACGCGGGCATCCCGATGCCGCCGGAAGCGAGAAGAATCATAAT
GGGGAAGGCCATCCAGCCTCGCGTCGCGAACGCCAGCAAGACGTAGCCCAGCGCGTCGGCCGCCATGCCG
GCGATAATGGCCTGCTTCTCGCCGAAACGTTTGGTGGCGGGACCAGTGACGAAGGCTTGAGCGAGGGCGT
GCAAGATTCCGAATACCGCAAGCGACAGGCCGATCATCGTCGCGCTCCAGCGAAAGCGGTCCTCGCCGAA
AATGACCCAGAGCGCTGCCGGCACCTGTCCTACGAGTTGCATGATAAAGAAGACAGTCATAAGTGCGGCG
ACGATAGTCATGCCCCGCGCCCACCGGAAGGAGCTGACTGGGTTGAAGGCTCTCAAGGGCATCGGTCGAC
GCTCTCCCTTATGCGACTCCTGCATTAGGAAGCAGCCCAGTAGTAGGTTGAGGCCGTTGAGCACCGCCGC
CGCAAGGAATGGTGCATGCAAGGAGATGGCGCCCAACAGTCCCCCGGCCACGGGGCCTGCCACCATACCC
ACGCCGAAACAAGCGCTCATGAGCCCGAAGTGGCGAGCCCGATCTTCCCCATCGGTGATGTCGGCGATAT
AGGCGCCAGCAACCGCACCTGTGGCGCCGGTGATGCCGGCCACGATGCGTCCGGCGTAGAGGATCGAGAT
CTCGATCCCGCGAAATTAATACGACTCACTATAGGGAGACCACAACGGTTTCCCTCTAGTGCCGGCTCCG
GAGAGCTCTTTAATTAAGCGGCCGCCCTGCAGGACTCGAGTTCTAGAAATAATTTTGTTTAACTTTAAGA
AGGAGATATACATATGAAATCTTCTCACCATCACCATCACCATGGTTCTTCTATGTCCCCTATACTAGGT
TATTGGAAAATTAAGGGCCTTGTGCAACCCACTCGACTTCTTTTGGAATATCTTGAAGAAAAATATGAAG
AGCATTTGTATGAGCGCGATGAAGGTGATAAATGGCGAAACAAAAAGTTTGAATTGGGTTTGGAGTTTCC
CAATCTTCCTTATTATATTGATGGTGATGTTAAATTAACACAGTCTATGGCCATCATACGTTATATAGCT
GACAAGCACAACATGTTGGGTGGTTGTCCAAAAGAGCGTGCAGAGATTTCAATGCTTGAAGGAGCGGTTT
TGGATATTAGATACGGTGTTTCGAGAATTGCATATAGTAAAGACTTTGAAACTCTCAAAGTTGATTTTCT
TAGCAAGCTACCTGAAATGCTGAAAATGTTCGAAGATCGTTTATGTCATAAAACATATTTAAATGGTGAT
CATGTAACCCATCCTGACTTCATGTTGTATGACGCTCTTGATGTTGTTTTATACATGGACCCAATGTGCC
TGGATGCGTTCCCAAAATTAGTTTGTTTTAAAAAACGTATTGAAGCTATCCCACAAATTGATAAGTACTT
GAAATCCAGCAAGTATATAGCATGGCCTTTGCAGGGCTGGCAAGCCACGTTTGGTGGTGGCGACCATCCT
CCAAAAGGGATCGAGGAAAACCTGTACTTCCAATCCAATTCGTGGCGTGAACTGATCGATGGTCATGAGA
AACTGACCCGTCGTCAGTGCCATCAACAAGAGGCGGTGTGGGAACTGCTGCACACCGAGGCGAGCTACAT
CCGTAAGCTGCGTGTGATCATTAACCTGTTCCTGTGCTGCCTGCTGAACCTGCAGGAAAGCGGCCTGCTG
TGCGAGGTTGAAGCGGAGCGTCTGTTTAGCAACATCCCGGAGATTGCGCAACTGCATCGTCGTCTGTGGG
CGAGCGTGATGGCGCCGGTTCTGGAAAAAGCGCGTCGTACCCGTGCGCTGCTGCAGCCGGGTGACTTCCT
GAAGGGCTTCAAAATGTTTGGTAGCCTGTTTAAACCGTACATCCGTTATTGCATGGAGGAAGAGGGCTGC
ATGGAGTACATGCGTGGTCTGCTGCGTGACAACGACCTGTTCCGTGCGTATATTACCTGGGCGGAAAAGC
ACCCGCAGTGCCAACGTCTGAAACTGAGCGATATGCTGGCGAAGCCGCACCAACGTCTGACCAAATATCC
GCTGCTGCTGAAAAGCGTGCTGCGTAAGACCGAAGAGCCGCGTGCGAAAGAAGCGGTGGTTGCGATGATC
GGCAGCGTGGAGCGTTTCATTCACCACGTTAACGCGTGCATGCGTCAGCGTCAAGAACGTCAGCGTCTGG
CGGCGGTGGTTAGCCGTATCGACGCGTACGAAGTGGTTGAGAGCAGCAGCGACGAAGTTGATAAGCTGCT
GAAAGAGTTTCTGCACCTGGATCTGACCGCGCCGATTCCGGGTGCGAGCCCGGAAGAAACCCGTCAACTG
CTGCTGGAAGGCAGCCTGCGTATGAAAGAGGGTAAAGACAGCAAGATGGATGTGTATTGCTTCCTGTTTA
CCGACCTGCTGCTGGTGACCAAGGCGGTTAAGAAAGCGGAACGTACCCGTGTTATCCGTCCGCCGCTGCT
GGTTGACAAAATTGTTTGCCGTGAACTGCGTGATCCGGGCAGCTTCCTGCTGATCTACCTGAACGAGTTT
CACAGCGCGGTGGGTGCGTATACCTTTCAGGCGAGCGGTCAAGCGCTGTGCCGTGGTTGGGTTGACACCA
TTTACAACGCGCAGAACCAACTGCAACAACTGCGTGCGCAGGAACCGCCGGGTAGCCAGCAACCGCTGCA
GAGCCTGGAAGAGGAAGAGGATGAGCAAGAAGAGGAAGAGGAAGAGGAAGAAGAGGAAGAAGAAGGCGAA
GACAGCGGCACCAGCGCGGCGAGCAGCCCGACCTAATAATTGGAAGTGGATAACGGATCCGCGATCGCGG
CGCGCCACCTGGTGGCCGGCCGGTACCACGCGTGCGCGCTGATCCGGCTGCTAACAAAGCCCGAAAGGAA
GCTGAGTTGGCTGCTGCCACCGCTGAGCAATAACTAGCATAACCCCTTGGGGCCTCTAAACGGGTCTTGA
GGGGTTTTTTGCTGAAAGGAGGAACTATATCCGGATATCCACAGGACGGGTGTGGTCGCCATGATCGCGT
AGTCGATAGTGGCTCCAAGTAGCGAAGCGAGCAGGACTGGGCGGCGGCCAAAGCGGTCGGACAGTGCTCC
GAGAACGGGTGCGCATAGAAATTGCATCAACGCATATAGCGCTAGCAGCACGCCATAGTGACTGGCGATG
CTGTCGGAATGGACGATATCCCGCAAGAGGCCCGGCAGTACCGGCATAACCAAGCCTATGCCTACAGCAT
CCAGGGTGACGGTGCCGAGGATGACGATGAGCGCATTGTTAGATTTCATACACGGTGCCTGACTGCGTTA
GCAATTTAACTGTGATAAACTACCGCATTAAAGCTTATCGATGATAAGCTGTCAAACATGAGAA
Features (pLannotate 1.2.2; 17 found; start..end, strand, type, name):
    104..208     +  promoter       AmpR promoter: bla
    209..1069    +  CDS            AmpR: β-lactamase; bla; confers resistance to ampicillin, carbenicillin, and related antibiotics
   1240..1828    +  rep_origin     ori: high-copy-number ColE1/pMB1/pBR322/pUC origin of replication
   2014..2153    -  misc_feature   bom: basis of mobility region from pBR322
   2255..2446    -  CDS            rop: Rop protein, which maintains plasmids at low copy number; rop
   2463..2843    +  CDS            YPB1_ECOLX: Protein predicted: Swiss-Prot protein existence level 4. From Escherichia coli.
   3085..3985    -  CDS            TcR (fragment): tetracycline efflux protein; tet; confers resistance to tetracycline
   4007..4025    +  promoter       T7 promoter: promoter for bacteriophage T7 RNA polymerase
   4114..4136    +  RBS            RBS: efficient ribosome binding site from bacteriophage T7 gene 10 (Olins and Rangwala, 1989)
   4156..4173    +  CDS            6xHis: 6xHis affinity tag
   4183..4836    +  CDS            GST26_SCHJA: Experimental evidence at protein level: Swiss-Prot protein existence level 1. GST isoenzymes appear to play a central role in the parasite detoxification system. Other functions are also suspected including a role in increasing the solubility of haematin in the parasite gut. From Schistosoma japonicum (Blood fluke).
   4846..4862    +  CDS            TEV site (fragment): tobacco etch virus (TEV) protease recognition and cleavage site
   4867..6123    +  CDS            PLEKHG5 (fragment): PKHG5_HUMAN - Also known as KIAA0720. Experimental evidence at protein level: Swiss-Prot protein existence level 1. Functions as a guanine exchange factor (GEF) for RAB26 and thus regulates autophagy of synaptic vesicles in axon terminal of motoneurons (By similarity). Involved in the control of neuronal cell differentiation (PubMed:11704860). Plays a role in angiogenesis through regulation of endothelial cells chemotaxis. Affects also the migration, adhesion, and matrix/bone degradation in macrophages and osteoclasts (PubMed:23777631). From Homo sapiens (Human).
   6207..6256    +  CDS            SET1 (fragment): solubility-enhancement tag derived from T7 phage gene 10B
   6264..6311    +  terminator     T7 terminator: transcription terminator for bacteriophage T7 RNA polymerase
   6337..6629    -  CDS            TcR (fragment): tetracycline efflux protein; tet; confers resistance to tetracycline
   6677..6705    -  promoter       tet promoter: E. coli promoter for tetracycline efflux protein gene
