[The description below was written by a language model from this plasmid's Addgene catalogue record and pLannotate feature annotations shown in this document.]
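Description:
pGST-HsSyx-375-792 is a bacterial expression plasmid built on the pET His6 GST TEV LIC (2G-T) backbone, for producing a fragment of the human RhoGEF Syx (PLEKHG5) in E. coli. It is about 6.7 kb and is selected with ampicillin through the bla gene and its own promoter. Replication depends on a ColE1/pMB1-type origin accompanied by the pBR322 bom region and the rop gene, which holds copy number down, consistent with the low-copy designation in the record. The feature table also picks up interrupted fragments of the tetracycline resistance gene and its promoter flanking the expression cassette. These are remnants of the pBR322-derived pET scaffold, and the record lists only ampicillin resistance.

The expression cassette is driven by a T7 promoter with the phage T7 gene 10 ribosome binding site and closed by a T7 terminator, so it requires a host that supplies T7 RNA polymerase. The open reading frame encodes an N-terminal His6 tag, then Schistosoma japonicum-type glutathione S-transferase, a TEV protease cleavage site, and residues 375–792 of human Syx isoform c. The Syx insert of roughly 1.25 kb is a synthetic, E. coli codon-optimized sequence placed at the backbone's SspI site, which was destroyed during cloning. The two tags allow nickel or glutathione affinity purification, GST may aid solubility, and TEV cleavage releases the Syx fragment with only a couple of extra N-terminal residues. A short annotated match to a T7 gene 10B-derived sequence lies downstream of the insert and appears to be backbone sequence rather than part of the described fusion. The associated work concerns biochemical characterization and computational simulation of Syx, which is implicated in glioblastoma.
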