Addgene plasmid #179292: pGST-HsSyx-375-792
Purpose: E. coli expression plasmid (T7 promoter) for expression-optimized DNA of human Syx (aa 375-792) with N-terminal His6 + GST + TEV protease cleavage site
Depositing lab: Debra Hansen. Depositing organization: Arizona State University. Publication: Characterization and computational simulation of human Syx, a RhoGEF implicated in glioblastoma. Boyd RJ, Olson TL, Zook JD, Stein D, Aceves M, Lin WH, Craciunescu FM, Hansen DT, Anastasiadis PZ, Singharoy A, Fromme P. FASEB J. 2022 Jul;36(7):e22378. doi: 10.1096/fj.202101808RR. PubMed 35639414.
Backbone
  Vector backbone: pET His6 GST TEV LIC (2G-T) Addgene # 29707
  Backbone manufacturer: Addgene
  Backbone size w/o insert (bp): 5463
  Total vector size (bp): 6717
  Modifications to backbone: none
  Vector type: Bacterial Expression
Growth in bacteria
  Bacterial resistance: Ampicillin, 100 μg/mL
  Growth temperature: 37°C
  Growth strain: DH5alpha
  Copy number: Low Copy
Gene/Insert
  Gene/Insert name: Syx (alt names: synectin-binding guanine exchange factor; pleckstrin homology domain-containing family G member 5 isoform c; PLEKHG5; CMTRIC; DSMA4; GEF720; Tech)
  Species: H. sapiens (human)
  Insert size (bp): 1254
  Mutation: residues 375-792 from accession number NP_001036128.1; optimized DNA sequence
  GenBank ID: NP_001036128.1
  Promoter: T7
  Tag / fusion protein: His6 + GST + TEV protease cleavage site (N terminal on backbone)
  Cloning method: Restriction Enzyme; 5′ cloning site SspI (destroyed during cloning); 3′ cloning site SspI (destroyed during cloning)
  Sequencing primers: 5′ pGEX 5', GGGCTGGCAAGCCACGTTTGGTG; 3′ T7 Terminal, GCTAGTTATTGCTCAGCGG
Resource information
  A portion of this plasmid was derived from a plasmid made by: The insert had been ordered from GenScript as an E. coli expression-optimized synthetic DNA.
Terms and licenses: Academic/Nonprofit Terms; Industry Terms: Not Available to Industry
Depositor comments: Protein sequence is MKSS + HHHHHH + GSS + GST (glutathione S-transferase; aa 1-218 of WP_008430144.1) + GIE + TEV protease cleavage (ENLYFQ*S; * = cleavage site) + N + human Syx (synectin-binding guanine exchange factor; aa 375-792 from accession number NP_001036128.1; DNA for residues 375-392 was generated by oligonucleotides using optimal codons). Confers ampicillin-resistance. Backbone vector is pET His6 GST TEV LIC (2G-T) Addgene # 29707. Construct design by Ryan Boyd and Debra T. Hansen. Cloning by Felicia M. Craciunescu. Preprint: Boyd et al., bioRxiv 2021.08.26.457821, https://doi.org/10.1101/2021.08.26.457821
How to cite: pGST-HsSyx-375-792 was a gift from Debra Hansen (Addgene plasmid # 179292 ; http://n2t.net/addgene:179292 ; RRID:Addgene_179292)
